>Addgene plasmid #187341 | pJT337 Lenti pEF-dCas9-3XFLAG-ZN471 KRAB-T2A-tagBFP-P2A-Blast | addgene full sequence | sequence record 373292 | Addgene NGS Result
TATCTGCTCCCTGCTTGTGTGTTGGAGGTCGCTGAGTAGTGCGCGAGCAAAATTTAAGCTACAACAAGGC
AAGGCTTGACCGACAATTGCATGAAGAATCTGCTTAGGGTTAGGCGTTTTGCGCTGCTTCGCGATGTACG
GGCCAGATATACGCGTTGACATTGATTATTGACTAGTTATTAATAGTAATCAATTACGGGGTCATTAGTT
CATAGCCCATATATGGAGTTCCGCGTTACATAACTTACGGTAAATGGCCCGCCTGGCTGACCGCCCAACG
ACCCCCGCCCATTGACGTCAATAATGACGTATGTTCCCATAGTAACGCCAATAGGGACTTTCCATTGACG
TCAATGGGTGGAGTATTTACGGTAAACTGCCCACTTGGCAGTACATCAAGTGTATCATATGCCAAGTACG
CCCCCTATTGACGTCAATGACGGTAAATGGCCCGCCTGGCATTATGCCCAGTACATGACCTTATGGGACT
TTCCTACTTGGCAGTACATCTACGTATTAGTCATCGCTATTACCATGGTGATGCGGTTTTGGCAGTACAT
CAATGGGCGTGGATAGCGGTTTGACTCACGGGGATTTCCAAGTCTCCACCCCATTGACGTCAATGGGAGT
TTGTTTTGGCACCAAAATCAACGGGACTTTCCAAAATGTCGTAACAACTCCGCCCCATTGACGCAAATGG
GCGGTAGGCGTGTACGGTGGGAGGTCTATATAAGCAGCGCGTTTTGCCTGTACTGGGTCTCTCTGGTTAG
ACCAGATCTGAGCCTGGGAGCTCTCTGGCTAACTAGGGAACCCACTGCTTAAGCCTCAATAAAGCTTGCC
TTGAGTGCTTCAAGTAGTGTGTGCCCGTCTGTTGTGTGACTCTGGTAACTAGAGATCCCTCAGACCCTTT
TAGTCAGTGTGGAAAATCTCTAGCAGTGGCGCCCGAACAGGGACTTGAAAGCGAAAGGGAAACCAGAGGA
GCTCTCTCGACGCAGGACTCGGCTTGCTGAAGCGCGCACGGCAAGAGGCGAGGGGCGGCGACTGGTGAGT
ACGCCAAAAATTTTGACTAGCGGAGGCTAGAAGGAGAGAGATGGGTGCGAGAGCGTCAGTATTAAGCGGG
GGAGAATTAGATCGCGATGGGAAAAAATTCGGTTAAGGCCAGGGGGAAAGAAAAAATATAAATTAAAACA
TATAGTATGGGCAAGCAGGGAGCTAGAACGATTCGCAGTTAATCCTGGCCTGTTAGAAACATCAGAAGGC
TGTAGACAAATACTGGGACAGCTACAACCATCCCTTCAGACAGGATCAGAAGAACTTAGATCATTATATA
ATACAGTAGCAACCCTCTATTGTGTGCATCAAAGGATAGAGATAAAAGACACCAAGGAAGCTTTAGACAA
GATAGAGGAAGAGCAAAACAAAAGTAAGACCACCGCACAGCAAGCGGCCGCTGATCTTCAGACCTGGAGG
AGGAGATATGAGGGACAATTGGAGAAGTGAATTATATAAATATAAAGTAGTAAAAATTGAACCATTAGGA
GTAGCACCCACCAAGGCAAAGAGAAGAGTGGTGCAGAGAGAAAAAAGAGCAGTGGGAATAGGAGCTTTGT
TCCTTGGGTTCTTGGGAGCAGCAGGAAGCACTATGGGCGCAGCGTCAATGACGCTGACGGTACAGGCCAG
ACAATTATTGTCTGGTATAGTGCAGCAGCAGAACAATTTGCTGAGGGCTATTGAGGCGCAACAGCATCTG
TTGCAACTCACAGTCTGGGGCATCAAGCAGCTCCAGGCAAGAATCCTGGCTGTGGAAAGATACCTAAAGG
ATCAACAGCTCCTGGGGATTTGGGGTTGCTCTGGAAAACTCATTTGCACCACTGCTGTGCCTTGGAATGC
TAGTTGGAGTAATAAATCTCTGGAACAGATTTGGAATCACACGACCTGGATGGAGTGGGACAGAGAAATT
AACAATTACACAAGCTTAATACACTCCTTAATTGAAGAATCGCAAAACCAGCAAGAAAAGAATGAACAAG
AATTATTGGAATTAGATAAATGGGCAAGTTTGTGGAATTGGTTTAACATAACAAATTGGCTGTGGTATAT
AAAATTATTCATAATGATAGTAGGAGGCTTGGTAGGTTTAAGAATAGTTTTTGCTGTACTTTCTATAGTG
AATAGAGTTAGGCAGGGATATTCACCATTATCGTTTCAGACCCACCTCCCAACCCCGAGGGGACCCGACA
GGCCCGAAGGAATAGAAGAAGAAGGTGGAGAGAGAGACAGAGACAGATCCATTCGATTAGTGAACGGATC
GGCACTGCGTGCGCCAATTCTGCAGACAAATGGCAGTATTCATCCACAATTTTAAAAGAAAAGGGGGGAT
TGGGGGGTACAGTGCAGGGGAAAGAATAGTAGACATAATAGCAACAGACATACAAACTAAAGAATTACAA
AAACAAATTACAAAAATTCAAAATTTTCGGGTTTATTACAGGGACAGCAGAGATCCAGTTTGGTTAATTA
GCTAGCTGCAAAGATGGATAAAGTTTTAAACAGAGAGGAATCTTTGCAGCTAATGGACCTTCTAGGTCTT
GAAAGGAGTGGGAATTGGCTCCGGTGCCCGTCAGTGGGCAGAGCGCACATCGCCCACAGTCCCCGAGAAG
TTGGGGGGAGGGGTCGGCAATTGAACCGGTGCCTAGAGAAGGTGGCGCGGGGTAAACTGGGAAAGTGATG
TCGTGTACTGGCTCCGCCTTTTTCCCGAGGGTGGGGGAGAACCGTATATAAGTGCAGTAGTCGCCGTGAA
CGTTCTTTTTCGCAACGGGTTTGCCGCCAGAACACAGGTAAGTGCCGTGTGTGGTTCCCGCGGGCCTGGC
CTCTTTACGGGTTATGGCCCTTGCGTGCCTTGAATTACTTCCACCTGGCTGCAGTACGTGATTCTTGATC
CCGAGCTTCGGGTTGGAAGTGGGTGGGAGAGTTCGAGGCCTTGCGCTTAAGGAGCCCCTTCGCCTCGTGC
TTGAGTTGAGGCCTGGCCTGGGCGCTGGGGCCGCCGCGTGCGAATCTGGTGGCACCTTCGCGCCTGTCTC
GCTGCTTTCGATAAGTCTCTAGCCATTTAAAATTTTTGATGACCTGCTGCGACGCTTTTTTTCTGGCAAG
ATAGTCTTGTAAATGCGGGCCAAGATCTGCACACTGGTATTTCGGTTTTTGGGGCCGCGGGCGGCGACGG
GGCCCGTGCGTCCCAGCGCACATGTTCGGCGAGGCGGGGCCTGCGAGCGCGGCCACCGAGAATCGGACGG
GGGTAGTCTCAAGCTGGCCGGCCTGCTCTGGTGCCTGGCCTCGCGCCGCCGTGTATCGCCCCGCCCTGGG
CGGCAAGGCTGGCCCGGTCGGCACCAGTTGCGTGAGCGGAAAGATGGCCGCTTCCCGGCCCTGCTGCAGG
GAGCTCAAAATGGAGGACGCGGCGCTCGGGAGAGCGGGCGGGTGAGTCACCCACACAAAGGAAAAGGGCC
TTTCCGTCCTCAGCCGTCGCTTCATGTGACTCCACGGAGTACCGGGCGCCGTCCAGGCACCTCGATTAGT
TCTCGAGCTTTTGGAGTACGTCGTCTTTAGGTTGGGGGGAGGGGTTTTATGCGATGGAGTTTCCCCACAC
TGAGTGGGTGGAGACTGAAGTTAGGCCAGCTTGGCACTTGATGTAATTCTCCTTGGAATTTGCCCTTTTT
GAGTTTGGATCTTGGTTCATTCTCAAGCCTCAGACAGTGGTTCAAAGTTTTTTTCTTCCATTTCAGGTGT
CGTGACGTACGGCCACCATGAAAAGGCCGGCGGCCACGAAAAAGGCCGGCCAGGCAAAAAAGAAAAAGGA
CAAGAAGTACAGCATCGGCCTGGCCATCGGCACCAACTCTGTGGGCTGGGCCGTGATCACCGACGAGTAC
AAGGTGCCCAGCAAGAAATTCAAGGTGCTGGGCAACACCGACCGGCACAGCATCAAGAAGAACCTGATCG
GAGCCCTGCTGTTCGACAGCGGCGAAACAGCCGAGGCCACCCGGCTGAAGAGAACCGCCAGAAGAAGATA
CACCAGACGGAAGAACCGGATCTGCTATCTGCAAGAGATCTTCAGCAACGAGATGGCCAAGGTGGACGAC
AGCTTCTTCCACAGACTGGAAGAGTCCTTCCTGGTGGAAGAGGATAAGAAGCACGAGCGGCACCCCATCT
TCGGCAACATCGTGGACGAGGTGGCCTACCACGAGAAGTACCCCACCATCTACCACCTGAGAAAGAAACT
GGTGGACAGCACCGACAAGGCCGACCTGCGGCTGATCTATCTGGCCCTGGCCCACATGATCAAGTTCCGG
GGCCACTTCCTGATCGAGGGCGACCTGAACCCCGACAACAGCGACGTGGACAAGCTGTTCATCCAGCTGG
TGCAGACCTACAACCAGCTGTTCGAGGAAAACCCCATCAACGCCAGCGGCGTGGACGCCAAGGCCATCCT
GTCTGCCAGACTGAGCAAGAGCAGACGGCTGGAAAATCTGATCGCCCAGCTGCCCGGCGAGAAGAAGAAT
GGCCTGTTCGGCAACCTGATTGCCCTGAGCCTGGGCCTGACCCCCAACTTCAAGAGCAACTTCGACCTGG
CCGAGGATGCCAAACTGCAGCTGAGCAAGGACACCTACGACGACGACCTGGACAACCTGCTGGCCCAGAT
CGGCGACCAGTACGCCGACCTGTTTCTGGCCGCCAAGAACCTGTCCGACGCCATCCTGCTGAGCGACATC
CTGAGAGTGAACACCGAGATCACCAAGGCCCCCCTGAGCGCCTCTATGATCAAGAGATACGACGAGCACC
ACCAGGACCTGACCCTGCTGAAAGCTCTCGTGCGGCAGCAGCTGCCTGAGAAGTACAAAGAGATTTTCTT
CGACCAGAGCAAGAACGGCTACGCCGGCTACATTGACGGCGGAGCCAGCCAGGAAGAGTTCTACAAGTTC
ATCAAGCCCATCCTGGAAAAGATGGACGGCACCGAGGAACTGCTCGTGAAGCTGAACAGAGAGGACCTGC
TGCGGAAGCAGCGGACCTTCGACAACGGCAGCATCCCCCACCAGATCCACCTGGGAGAGCTGCACGCCAT
TCTGCGGCGGCAGGAAGATTTTTACCCATTCCTGAAGGACAACCGGGAAAAGATCGAGAAGATCCTGACC
TTCCGCATCCCCTACTACGTGGGCCCTCTGGCCAGGGGAAACAGCAGATTCGCCTGGATGACCAGAAAGA
GCGAGGAAACCATCACCCCCTGGAACTTCGAGGAAGTGGTGGACAAGGGCGCTTCCGCCCAGAGCTTCAT
CGAGCGGATGACCAACTTCGATAAGAACCTGCCCAACGAGAAGGTGCTGCCCAAGCACAGCCTGCTGTAC
GAGTACTTCACCGTGTATAACGAGCTGACCAAAGTGAAATACGTGACCGAGGGAATGAGAAAGCCCGCCT
TCCTGAGCGGCGAGCAGAAAAAGGCCATCGTGGACCTGCTGTTCAAGACCAACCGGAAAGTGACCGTGAA
GCAGCTGAAAGAGGACTACTTCAAGAAAATCGAGTGCTTCGACTCCGTGGAAATCTCCGGCGTGGAAGAT
CGGTTCAACGCCTCCCTGGGCACATACCACGATCTGCTGAAAATTATCAAGGACAAGGACTTCCTGGACA
ATGAGGAAAACGAGGACATTCTGGAAGATATCGTGCTGACCCTGACACTGTTTGAGGACAGAGAGATGAT
CGAGGAACGGCTGAAAACCTATGCCCACCTGTTCGACGACAAAGTGATGAAGCAGCTGAAGCGGCGGAGA
TACACCGGCTGGGGCAGGCTGAGCCGGAAGCTGATCAACGGCATCCGGGACAAGCAGTCCGGCAAGACAA
TCCTGGATTTCCTGAAGTCCGACGGCTTCGCCAACAGAAACTTCATGCAGCTGATCCACGACGACAGCCT
GACCTTTAAAGAGGACATCCAGAAAGCCCAGGTGTCCGGCCAGGGCGATAGCCTGCACGAGCACATTGCC
AATCTGGCCGGCAGCCCCGCCATTAAGAAGGGCATCCTGCAGACAGTGAAGGTGGTGGACGAGCTCGTGA
AAGTGATGGGCCGGCACAAGCCCGAGAACATCGTGATCGAAATGGCCAGAGAGAACCAGACCACCCAGAA
GGGACAGAAGAACAGCCGCGAGAGAATGAAGCGGATCGAAGAGGGCATCAAAGAGCTGGGCAGCCAGATC
CTGAAAGAACACCCCGTGGAAAACACCCAGCTGCAGAACGAGAAGCTGTACCTGTACTACCTGCAGAATG
GGCGGGATATGTACGTGGACCAGGAACTGGACATCAACCGGCTGTCCGACTACGATGTGGACCACATCGT
GCCTCAGAGCTTTCTGAAGGACGACTCCATCGACAACAAGGTGCTGACCAGAAGCGACAAGGCCCGGGGC
AAGAGCGACAACGTGCCCTCCGAAGAGGTCGTGAAGAAGATGAAGAACTACTGGCGGCAGCTGCTGAACG
CCAAGCTGATTACCCAGAGAAAGTTCGACAATCTGACCAAGGCCGAGAGAGGCGGCCTGAGCGAACTGGA
TAAGGCCGGCTTCATCAAGAGACAGCTGGTGGAAACCCGGCAGATCACAAAGCACGTGGCACAGATCCTG
GACTCCCGGATGAACACTAAGTACGACGAGAATGACAAGCTGATCCGGGAAGTGAAAGTGATCACCCTGA
AGTCCAAGCTGGTGTCCGATTTCCGGAAGGATTTCCAGTTTTACAAAGTGCGCGAGATCAACAACTACCA
CCACGCCCACGACGCCTACCTGAACGCCGTCGTGGGAACCGCCCTGATCAAAAAGTACCCTAAGCTGGAA
AGCGAGTTCGTGTACGGCGACTACAAGGTGTACGACGTGCGGAAGATGATCGCCAAGAGCGAGCAGGAAA
TCGGCAAGGCTACCGCCAAGTACTTCTTCTACAGCAACATCATGAACTTTTTCAAGACCGAGATTACCCT
GGCCAACGGCGAGATCCGGAAGCGGCCTCTGATCGAGACAAACGGCGAAACCGGGGAGATCGTGTGGGAT
AAGGGCCGGGATTTTGCCACCGTGCGGAAAGTGCTGAGCATGCCCCAAGTGAATATCGTGAAAAAGACCG
AGGTGCAGACAGGCGGCTTCAGCAAAGAGTCTATCCTGCCCAAGAGGAACAGCGATAAGCTGATCGCCAG
AAAGAAGGACTGGGACCCTAAGAAGTACGGCGGCTTCGACAGCCCCACCGTGGCCTATTCTGTGCTGGTG
GTGGCCAAAGTGGAAAAGGGCAAGTCCAAGAAACTGAAGAGTGTGAAAGAGCTGCTGGGGATCACCATCA
TGGAAAGAAGCAGCTTCGAGAAGAATCCCATCGACTTTCTGGAAGCCAAGGGCTACAAAGAAGTGAAAAA
GGACCTGATCATCAAGCTGCCTAAGTACTCCCTGTTCGAGCTGGAAAACGGCCGGAAGAGAATGCTGGCC
TCTGCCGGCGAACTGCAGAAGGGAAACGAACTGGCCCTGCCCTCCAAATATGTGAACTTCCTGTACCTGG
CCAGCCACTATGAGAAGCTGAAGGGCTCCCCCGAGGATAATGAGCAGAAACAGCTGTTTGTGGAACAGCA
CAAGCACTACCTGGACGAGATCATCGAGCAGATCAGCGAGTTCTCCAAGAGAGTGATCCTGGCCGACGCT
AATCTGGACAAAGTGCTGTCCGCCTACAACAAGCACCGGGATAAGCCCATCAGAGAGCAGGCCGAGAATA
TCATCCACCTGTTTACCCTGACCAATCTGGGAGCCCCTGCCGCCTTCAAGTACTTTGACACCACCATCGA
CCGGAAGAGGTACACCAGCACCAAAGAGGTGCTGGACGCCACCCTGATCCACCAGAGCATCACCGGCCTG
TACGAGACACGGATCGACCTGTCTCAGCTGGGAGGCGACAGCGCTGGAGGAGGTGGAAGCGGAGGAGGAG
GAAGCGGAGGAGGAGGTAGCGGACCTAAGAAAAAGAGGAAGGTGGCGGCCGCTGGATCCGACTACAAAGA
CCATGACGGTGATTATAAAGATCATGACATCGACTACAAGGATGACGATGACAAGGGTGGATCCGGATCA
GGCTCCAACGTGGAGGTGGTGAAGGTGATGCCCCAGGACCTGGTGACCTTCAAGGACGTGGCCATCGACT
TCAGCCAGGAGGAGTGGCAGTGGATGAACCCCGCCCAGAAGAGACTGTACAGAAGCATGATGCTGGAGAA
CTACCAGAGCCTGGTGAGCCTGGGCCTGTGCATCAGCAAGCCCTACGTGATCAGCCTGCTGGAGCAGGGC
AGAGAGCCCTGGGAGATGACCAGCGAGATGACCAGAGGATCTGGAGAGGGAAGGGGAAGCCTCCTAACTT
GCGGAGATGTCGAGGAGAATCCTGGCCCAATGGTTAGTAAGGGAGAGGAGTTGATAAAAGAGAATATGCA
CATGAAACTGTATATGGAAGGGACAGTGGACAACCATCACTTCAAGTGCACCTCTGAGGGAGAAGGAAAG
CCATACGAAGGCACCCAGACTATGCGAATTAAGGTCGTGGAGGGAGGGCCTCTCCCCTTCGCCTTCGATA
TTCTTGCAACATCTTTCCTCTACGGGAGCAAAACCTTCATCAATCACACACAAGGCATACCTGACTTTTT
TAAGCAGAGTTTTCCAGAGGGCTTTACCTGGGAGCGTGTGACTACATACGAAGATGGGGGTGTGCTGACG
GCTACACAGGATACTTCACTTCAGGACGGTTGTCTGATCTACAACGTCAAGATCAGGGGGGTCAATTTCA
CCTCGAATGGACCAGTAATGCAAAAAAAGACCCTGGGATGGGAAGCTTTTACTGAAACTCTCTATCCCGC
CGACGGCGGCCTCGAAGGCAGAAACGATATGGCTTTGAAGCTGGTTGGCGGGTCCCATCTAATTGCCAAT
GCCAAAACCACATATAGGAGCAAAAAGCCTGCAAAGAACCTGAAGATGCCGGGTGTGTACTATGTTGACT
ATAGATTAGAGCGGATCAAAGAGGCAAATAACGAAACGTACGTGGAGCAGCACGAGGTAGCCGTGGCGCG
CTACTGCGATTTACCCTCCAAACTGGGCCATAAACTGAACTGTACAGGAAGCGGAGCTACTAACTTCAGC
CTGCTGAAGCAGGCTGGCGACGTGGAAGAAAACCCAGGACCTATGGCCAAGCCTTTGTCTCAAGAAGAAT
CCACCCTCATTGAAAGAGCAACGGCTACAATCAACAGCATCCCCATCTCTGAAGACTACAGCGTCGCCAG
CGCAGCTCTCTCTAGCGACGGCCGCATCTTCACTGGTGTCAATGTATATCATTTTACTGGGGGACCTTGT
GCAGAACTCGTGGTGCTGGGCACTGCTGCTGCTGCGGCAGCTGGCAACCTGACTTGTATCGTCGCGATCG
GAAATGAGAACAGGGGCATCTTGAGCCCCTGCGGACGGTGCCGACAGGTGCTTCTCGATCTGCATCCTGG
GATCAAAGCCATAGTGAAGGACAGTGATGGACAGCCGACGGCAGTTGGGATTCGTGAATTGCTGCCCTCT
GGTTATGTGTGGGAGGGCTAAGAATTCGATATCAAGCTTATCGGTAATCAACCTCTGGATTACAAAATTT
GTGAAAGATTGACTGGTATTCTTAACTATGTTGCTCCTTTTACGCTATGTGGATACGCTGCTTTAATGCC
TTTGTATCATGCTATTGCTTCCCGTATGGCTTTCATTTTCTCCTCCTTGTATAAATCCTGGTTGCTGTCT
CTTTATGAGGAGTTGTGGCCCGTTGTCAGGCAACGTGGCGTGGTGTGCACTGTGTTTGCTGACGCAACCC
CCACTGGTTGGGGCATTGCCACCACCTGTCAGCTCCTTTCCGGGACTTTCGCTTTCCCCCTCCCTATTGC
CACGGCGGAACTCATCGCCGCCTGCCTTGCCCGCTGCTGGACAGGGGCTCGGCTGTTGGGCACTGACAAT
TCCGTGGTGTTGTCGGGGAAATCATCGTCCTTTCCTTGGCTGCTCGCCTGTGTTGCCACCTGGATTCTGC
GCGGGACGTCCTTCTGCTACGTCCCTTCGGCCCTCAATCCAGCGGACCTTCCTTCCCGCGGCCTGCTGCC
GGCTCTGCGGCCTCTTCCGCGTCTTCGCCTTCGCCCTCAGACGAGTCGGATCTCCCTTTGGGCCGCCTCC
CCGCATCGATACCGTCGACCTCGAGACCTAGAAAAACATGGAGCAATCACAAGTAGCAATACAGCAGCTA
CCAATGCTGATTGTGCCTGGCTAGAAGCACAAGAGGAGGAGGAGGTGGGTTTTCCAGTCACACCTCAGGT
ACCTTTAAGACCAATGACTTACAAGGCAGCTGTAGATCTTAGCCACTTTTTAAAAGAAAAGGGGGGACTG
GAAGGGCTAATTCACTCCCAACGAAGACAAGATATCCTTGATCTGTGGATCTACCACACACAAGGCTACT
TCCCTGATTGGCAGAACTACACACCAGGGCCAGGGATCAGATATCCACTGACCTTTGGATGGTGCTACAA
GCTAGTACCAGTTGAGCAAGAGAAGGTAGAAGAAGCCAATGAAGGAGAGAACACCCGCTTGTTACACCCT
GTGAGCCTGCATGGGATGGATGACCCGGAGAGAGAAGTATTAGAGTGGAGGTTTGACAGCCGCCTAGCAT
TTCATCACATGGCCCGAGAGCTGCATCCGGACTGTACTGGGTCTCTCTGGTTAGACCAGATCTGAGCCTG
GGAGCTCTCTGGCTAACTAGGGAACCCACTGCTTAAGCCTCAATAAAGCTTGCCTTGAGTGCTTCAAGTA
GTGTGTGCCCGTCTGTTGTGTGACTCTGGTAACTAGAGATCCCTCAGACCCTTTTAGTCAGTGTGGAAAA
TCTCTAGCAGGGCCCGTTTAAACCCGCTGATCAGCCTCGACTGTGCCTTCTAGTTGCCAGCCATCTGTTG
TTTGCCCCTCCCCCGTGCCTTCCTTGACCCTGGAAGGTGCCACTCCCACTGTCCTTTCCTAATAAAATGA
GGAAATTGCATCGCATTGTCTGAGTAGGTGTCATTCTATTCTGGGGGGTGGGGTGGGGCAGGACAGCAAG
GGGGAGGATTGGGAAGACAATAGCAGGCATGCTGGGGATGCGGTGGGCTCTATGGCTTCTGAGGCGGAAA
GAACCAGCTGGGGCTCTAGGGGGTATCCCC
[124 nt withheld, positions 11231-11354]
C
[91 nt withheld, positions 11356-11446]
A
[49 nt withheld, positions 11448-11496]
CCTTTGACGTTGGAGTCCACGTTCTTT
[37 nt withheld, positions 11524-11560]
ACCCTATCTCGGTCTATTCTTTTGATTTATAAGGGATTTTGCCGATTTCGGCCTATTGGTTAAAAAATGA
GCTGATTTAACAAAAATTTAACGCGAATTAATTCTGTGGAATGTGTGTCAGTTAGGGTGTGGAAAGTCCC
CAGGCTCCCCAGCAGGCAGAAGTATGCAAAGCATGCATCTCAATTAGTCAGCAACCAGGTGTGGAAAGTC
CCCAGGCTCCCCAGCAGGCAGAAGTATGCAAAGCATGCATCTCAATTAGTCAGCAACCATAGTCCCGCCC
CTAACTCCGCCCATCCCGCCCCTAACTCCGCCCAGTTCCGCCCATTCTCCGCCCCATGGCTGACTAATTT
TTTTTATTTATGCAGAGGCCGAGGCCGCCTCTGCCTCTGAGCTATTCCAGAAGTAGTGAGGAGGCTTTTT
TGGAGGCCTAGGCTTTTGCAAAAAGCTCCCGGGAGCTTGTATATCCATTTTCGGATCTGATCAGCACGTG
TTGACAATTAATCATCGGCATAGTATATCGGCATAGTATAATACGACAAGGTGAGGAACTAAACCATGGC
CAAGTTGACCAGTGCCGTTCCGGTGCTCACCGCGCGCGACGTCGCCGGAGCGGTCGAGTTCTGGACCGAC
CGGCTCGGGTTCTCCCGGGACTTCGTGGAGGACGACTTCGCCGGTGTGGTCCGGGACGACGTGACCCTGT
TCATCAGCGCGGTCCAGGACCAGGTGGTGCCGGACAACACCCTGGCCTGGGTGTGGGTGCGCGGCCTGGA
CGAGCTGTACGCCGAGTGGTCGGAGGTCGTGTCCACGAACTTCCGGGACGCCTCCGGGCCGGCCATGACC
GAGATCGGCGAGCAGCCGTGGGGGCGGGAGTTCGCCCTGCGCGACCCGGCCGGCAACTGCGTGCACTTCG
TGGCCGAGGAGCAGGACTGACACGTGCTACGAGATTTCGATTCCACCGCCGCCTTCTATGAAAGGTTGGG
CTTCGGAATCGTTTTCCGGGACGCCGGCTGGATGATCCTCCAGCGCGGGGATCTCATGCTGGAGTTCTTC
GCCCACCCCAACTTGTTTATTGCAGCTTATAATGGTTACAAATAAAGCAATAGCATCACAAATTTCACAA
ATAAAGCATTTTTTTCACTGCATTCTAGTTGTGGTTTGTCCAAACTCATCAATGTATCTTATCATGTCTG
TATACCGTCGACCTCTAGCTAGAGCTTGGCGTAATCATGGTCATAGCTGTTTCCTGTGTGAAATTGTTAT
CCGCTCACAATTCCACACAACATACGAGCCGGAAGCATAAAGTGTAAAGCCTGGGGTGCCTAATGAGTGA
GCTAACTCACATTAATTGCGTTGCGCTCACTGCCCGCTTTCCAGTCGGGAAACCTGTCGTGCCAGCTGCA
TTAATGAATCGGCCAACGCGCGGGGAGAGGCGGTTTGCGTATTGGGCGCTCTTCCGCTTCCTCGCTCACT
GACTCGCTGCGCTCGGTCGTTCGGCTGCGGCGAGCGGTATCAGCTCACTCAAAGGCGGTAATACGGTTAT
CCACAGAATCAGGGGATAACGCAGGAAAGAACATGTGAGCAAAAGGCCAGCAAAAGGCCAGGAACCGTAA
AAAGGCCGCGTTGCTGGCGTTTTTCCATAGGCTCCGCCCCCCTGACGAGCATCACAAAAATCGACGCTCA
AGTCAGAGGTGGCGAAACCCGACAGGACTATAAAGATACCAGGCGTTTCCCCCTGGAAGCTCCCTCGTGC
GCTCTCCTGTTCCGACCCTGCCGCTTACCGGATACCTGTCCGCCTTTCTCCCTTCGGGAAGCGTGGCGCT
TTCTCATAGCTCACGCTGTAGGTATCTCAGTTCGGTGTAGGTCGTTCGCTCCAAGCTGGGCTGTGTGCAC
GAACCCCCCGTTCAGCCCGACCGCTGCGCCTTATCCGGTAACTATCGTCTTGAGTCCAACCCGGTAAGAC
ACGACTTATCGCCACTGGCAGCAGCCACTGGTAACAGGATTAGCAGAGCGAGGTATGTAGGCGGTGCTAC
AGAGTTCTTGAAGTGGTGGCCTAACTACGGCTACACTAGAAGAACAGTATTTGGTATCTGCGCTCTGCTG
AAGCCAGTTACCTTCGGAAAAAGAGTTGGTAGCTCTTGATCCGGCAAACAAACCACCGCTGGTAGCGGTG
GTTTTTTTGTTTGCAAGCAGCAGATTACGCGCAGAAAAAAAGGATCTCAAGAAGATCCTTTGATCTTTTC
TACGGGGTCTGACGCTCAGTGGAACGAAAACTCACGTTAAGGGATTTTGGTCATGAGATTATCAAAAAGG
ATCTTCACCTAGATCCTTTTAAATTAAAAATGAAGTTTTAAATCAATCTAAAGTATATATGAGTAAACTT
GGTCTGACAGTTACCAATGCTTAATCAGTGAGGCACCTATCTCAGCGATCTGTCTATTTCGTTCATCCAT
AGTTGCCTGACTCCCCGTCGTGTAGATAACTACGATACGGGAGGGCTTACCATCTGGCCCCAGTGCTGCA
ATGATACCGCGAGACCCACGCTCACCGGCTCCAGATTTATCAGCAATAAACCAGCCAGCCGGAAGGGCCG
AGCGCAGAAGTGGTCCTGCAACTTTATCCGCCTCCATCCAGTCTATTAATTGTTGCCGGGAAGCTAGAGT
AAGTAGTTCGCCAGTTAATAGTTTGCGCAACGTTGTTGCCATTGCTACAGGCATCGTGGTGTCACGCTCG
TCGTTTGGTATGGCTTCATTCAGCTCCGGTTCCCAACGATCAAGGCGAGTTACATGATCCCCCATGTTGT
GCAAAAAAGCGGTTAGCTCCTTCGGTCCTCCGATCGTTGTCAGAAGTAAGTTGGCCGCAGTGTTATCACT
CATGGTTATGGCAGCACTGCATAATTCTCTTACTGTCATGCCATCCGTAAGATGCTTTTCTGTGACTGGT
GAGTACTCAACCAAGTCATTCTGAGAATAGTGTATGCGGCGACCGAGTTGCTCTTGCCCGGCGTCAATAC
GGGATAATACCGCGCCACATAGCAGAACTTTAAAAGTGCTCATCATTGGAAAACGTTCTTCGGGGCGAAA
ACTCTCAAGGATCTTACCGCTGTTGAGATCCAGTTCGATGTAACCCACTCGTGCACCCAACTGATCTTCA
GCATCTTTTACTTTCACCAGCGTTTCTGGGTGAGCAAAAACAGGAAGGCAAAATGCCGCAAAAAAGGGAA
TAAGGGCGACACGGAAATGTTGAATACTCATACTCTTCCTTTTTCAATATTATTGAAGCATTTATCAGGG
TTATTGTCTCATGAGCGGATACATATTTGAATGTATTTAGAAAAATAAACAAATAGGGGTTCCGCGCACA
TTTCCCCGAAAAGTGCCACCTGACGTCGACGGATCGGGAGATCTCCCGATCCCCTATGGTGCACTCTCAG
TACAATCTGCTCTGATGCCGCATAGTTAAGCCAG
Features (pLannotate 1.2.2; 36 found; start..end, strand, type, name):
    158..537     +  enhancer       CMV enhancer: human cytomegalovirus immediate early enhancer
    538..737     +  promoter       CMV promoter: human cytomegalovirus (CMV) immediate early promoter
    755..935     +  LTR            5' LTR (truncated): truncated 5' long terminal repeat (LTR) from HIV-1
    982..1107    +  misc_feature   HIV-1 Ψ: packaging signal of human immunodeficiency virus type 1
   1091..1454    +  CDS            HIV-1 gag (fragment): gag protein from human immunodeficiency virus 1; gag
   1600..1833    +  misc_feature   RRE: The Rev response element (RRE) of HIV-1 allows for Rev-dependent mRNA export from the nucleus to the cytoplasm.
   2210..2310    +  CDS            Rev (fragment): human immunodeficiency virus 1 (HIV-1) Rev protein; rev; enhances nuclear export of unspliced and incompletely spliced viral mRNAs
   2360..2477    +  misc_feature   cPPT/CTS: central polypurine tract and central termination sequence of HIV-1
   2534..2600    +  CDS            small t antigen (fragment): SV40 (simian virus 40) small t antigen
   2607..3785    +  promoter       EF-1α promoter: strong constitutive promoter for human elongation factor EF-1α
   3801..3848    +  CDS            nucleoplasmin NLS: bipartite nuclear localization signal from nucleoplasmin
   3848..7949    +  CDS            dCas9 (fragment): catalytically dead mutant of the Cas9 endonuclease from the Streptococcus pyogenes Type II CRISPR/Cas system RNA-guided DNA-binding protein that lacks endonuclease activity due to the D10A mutation in the RuvC catalytic domain and the N863A mutation in the HNH catalytic domain
   8040..8105    +  CDS            3xFLAG: three tandem FLAG® epitope tags, followed by an enterokinase cleavage site
   8160..8363    +  CDS            ZNF720 (fragment): ZN720_HUMAN - Experimental evidence at protein level: Swiss-Prot protein existence level 1. From Homo sapiens (Human).
   8430..9140    +  CDS            mTagBFP2: mTagBFP2 is a basic (constitutively fluorescent) blue fluorescent protein published in 2011, derived from Entacmaea quadricolor. It is reported to be a very rapidly-maturing monomer with very low acid sensitivity.
   9213..9611    +  CDS            BSD: blasticidin S deaminase; Aspergillus terreus BSD; confers resistance to blasticidin
   9612..9633    +  misc_feature   MCS (fragment): pBluescript multiple cloning site
   9636..10224   +  misc_feature   WPRE: woodchuck hepatitis virus posttranscriptional regulatory element
  10161..10742   +  CDS            nef (fragment): NEF_HV1H2 - Experimental evidence at protein level: Swiss-Prot protein existence level 1. Extracellular Nef protein targets CD4(+) T-lymphocytes for apoptosis by interacting with CXCR4 surface receptors. From Human immunodeficiency virus type 1 group M subtype B (isolate HXB2) (HIV-1).
  10749..10929   +  LTR            5' LTR (truncated): truncated 5' long terminal repeat (LTR) from HIV-1
  10961..11185   +  polyA_signal   bGH poly(A) signal: bovine growth hormone polyadenylation signal
  11189..11210   +  promoter       SV40 promoter (fragment): SV40 enhancer and early promoter
  11231..11659   +  rep_origin     f1 ori (sequence partly withheld): f1 bacteriophage origin of replication; arrow indicates direction of (+) strand synthesis
  11673..12002   +  promoter       SV40 promoter: SV40 enhancer and early promoter
  12050..12097   +  promoter       EM7 promoter: synthetic bacterial promoter&nbsp
  12116..12490   +  CDS            BleoR: antibiotic-binding protein; Sh ble from Streptoalloteichus hindustanus; confers resistance to bleomycin, phleomycin, and Zeocin™
  12500..12625   +  CDS            ble (fragment): BLE_KLEPN - Experimental evidence at protein level: Swiss-Prot protein existence level 1. Binding protein with a strong affinity to the bleomycin family of antibiotics. Binds to CL990; an antimitotic-antibiotic compound. From Klebsiella pneumoniae.
  12620..12741   +  polyA_signal   SV40 poly(A) signal: SV40 polyadenylation signal
  12812..12834   -  protein_bind   lac operator (fragment): The lac repressor binds to the lac operator to inhibit transcription in E. coli. This inhibition can be relieved by adding lactose or isopropyl-β-D-thiogalactopyranoside (IPTG). lac repressor encoded by lacI
  12838..12868   -  promoter       lac promoter: promoter for the E. coli lac operon
  12883..12904   -  protein_bind   CAP binding site: CAP binding activates transcription in the presence of cAMP. E. coli catabolite activator protein
  12917..13009   -  CDS            lacI (fragment): lac repressor; lacI; The lac repressor binds to the lac operator to inhibit transcription in E. coli. This inhibition can be relieved by adding lactose or isopropyl-β-D-thiogalactopyranoside (IPTG).
  13192..13780   -  rep_origin     ori: high-copy-number ColE1/pMB1/pBR322/pUC origin of replication
  13951..14811   -  CDS            AmpR: β-lactamase; bla; confers resistance to ampicillin, carbenicillin, and related antibiotics
  14812..14916   -  promoter       AmpR promoter: bla
  14975..3       -  misc_feature   bom (fragment) (across the origin): basis of mobility region from pBR322
