[The description below was written by a language model from this plasmid's Addgene catalogue record and pLannotate feature annotations shown in this document.]
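Description:
pJT337 Lenti pEF-dCas9-3XFLAG-ZN471 KRAB-T2A-tagBFP-P2A-Blast is a roughly 15 kb lentiviral transfer plasmid, built on the pJT216 backbone, for stable delivery of a dCas9-based transcriptional effector into mammalian cells. It is propagated in E. coli through a high-copy ColE1/pUC-type origin with ampicillin resistance. The backbone also carries an f1 origin and an SV40/EM7-driven bleomycin/Zeocin resistance cassette that lies outside the viral region. The viral genome has a third-generation-style layout. A CMV enhancer/promoter replaces the upstream part of the 5' LTR to drive genomic RNA production in packaging cells. It is followed by the HIV-1 Ψ packaging signal with a gag fragment, the RRE for Rev-dependent nuclear export, and cPPT/CTS. Downstream of the payload are a WPRE, which boosts transcript expression, a truncated 3' LTR and a bGH polyadenylation signal.

The payload is a single open reading frame under the constitutive human EF-1α promoter. A nucleoplasmin NLS precedes catalytically dead S. pyogenes Cas9, which is followed by a 3xFLAG epitope and a short human KRAB zinc-finger domain. The record names this domain as the ZN471 (ZNF471) KRAB; the automated annotation matched the segment to a ZNF720 fragment, probably reflecting homology among KRAB domains. According to the construct name, T2A and P2A self-cleaving peptides then separate mTagBFP2 and blasticidin S deaminase, although these peptides are not annotated in the feature table. Transduced cells can therefore be identified by blue fluorescence and selected with blasticidin. No guide RNA cassette is annotated, so a guide would need to be supplied separately. The stated purpose is manipulating transcription with a dCas9 effector fusion; KRAB domains generally act as repressors, consistent with CRISPR interference use.
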