Addgene plasmid #187341: pJT337 Lenti pEF-dCas9-3XFLAG-ZN471 KRAB-T2A-tagBFP-P2A-Blast
Purpose: dCas9 effector fusion for manipulating transcription
Depositing lab: Michael Bassik & Lacra Bintu. Depositing organization: Stanford University. Publication: Development of compact transcriptional effectors using high-throughput measurements in diverse contexts. Tycko J, Van MV, Aradhana, DelRosso N, Ye H, Yao D, Valbuena R, Vaughan-Jackson A, Xu X, Ludwig C, Spees K, Liu K, Gu M, Khare V, Mukund AX, Suzuki PH, Arana S, Zhang C, Du PP, Ornstein TS, Hess GT, Kamber RA, Qi LS, Khalil AS, Bintu L, Bassik MC. Nat Biotechnol. 2024 Nov 1. doi: 10.1038/s41587-024-02442-6. PubMed 39487265.
Backbone
  Vector backbone: pJT216
  Vector type: Mammalian Expression, Lentiviral, CRISPR
  Selectable markers: Blasticidin ; BFP
Growth in bacteria
  Bacterial resistance: Ampicillin, 100 μg/mL
  Growth temperature: 37°C
  Growth strain: NEB Stable
  Copy number: High Copy
Gene/Insert
  Gene/Insert name: dCas9-3XFLAG-ZN471 KRAB-T2A-tagBFP-P2A-Blast
  Species: H. sapiens (human)
  Promoter: pEF1a
  Tag / fusion protein: 3XFLAG (C terminal on insert)
  Cloning method: Restriction Enzyme; 5′ cloning site unknown (unknown if destroyed)
Terms and licenses: Academic/Nonprofit Terms; Industry Terms: Not Available to Industry
Depositor comments: Please visit https://www.biorxiv.org/content/10.1101/2023.05.12.540558v1 for bioRxiv preprint.
How to cite: pJT337 Lenti pEF-dCas9-3XFLAG-ZN471 KRAB-T2A-tagBFP-P2A-Blast was a gift from Michael Bassik & Lacra Bintu (Addgene plasmid # 187341 ; http://n2t.net/addgene:187341 ; RRID:Addgene_187341)
